>Addgene plasmid #25945 | pMAD-Gate6 | depositor full sequence | sequence record 12166 | Author sequence
TCAATATTGGCCATTAGCCATATTATTCATTGGTTATATAGCATAAATCAATATTGGCTATTGGCCATTG
CATACGTTGTATCTATATCATAATATGTACATTTATATTGGCTCATGTCCAATATGACCGCCATGTTGGC
ATTGATTATTGACTAGTTATTAATAGTAATCAATTACGGGGTCATTAGTTCATAGCCCATATATGGAGTT
CCGCGTTACATAACTTACGGTAAATGGCCCGCCTGGCTGACCGCCCAACGACCCCCGCCCATTGACGTCA
ATAATGACGTATGTTCCCATAGTAACGCCAATAGGGACTTTCCATTGACGTCAATGGGTGGAGTATTTAC
GGTAAACTGCCCACTTGGCAGTACATCAAGTGTATCATATGCCAAGTCCGCCCCCTATTGACGTCAATGA
CGGTAAATGGCCCGCCTGGCATTATGCCCAGTACATGACCTTACGGGACTTTCCTACTTGGCAGTACATC
TACGTATTAGTCATCGCTATTACCATGGTGATGCGGTTTTGGCAGTACACCAATGGGCGTGGATAGCGGT
TTGACTCACGGGGATTTCCAAGTCTCCACCCCATTGACGTCAATGGGAGTTTGTTTTGGCACCAAAATCA
ACGGGACTTTCCAAAATGTCGTAACAACTGCGATCGCCCGCCCCGTTGACGCAAATGGGCGGTAGGCGTG
TACGGTGGGAGGTCTATATAAGCAGAGCTCGTTTAGTGAACCGTCAGATCACTAGAAGCTTTATTGCGGT
AGTTTATCACAGTTAAATTGCTAACGCAGTCAGTGCTTCTGACACAACAGTCTCGAACTTAAGCTGCAGT
GACTCTCTTAAGGTAGCCTTGCAGAAGTTGGTCGTGAGGCACTGGGCAGGTAAGTATCAAGGTTACAAGA
CAGGTTTAAGGAGACCAATAGAAACTGGGCTTGTCGAGACAGAGAAGACTCTTGCGTTTCTGATAGGCAC
CTATTGGTCTTACTGACATCCACTTTGCCTTTCTCTCCACAGGTGTCCACTCCCAGTTCAATTACAGCTC
TTAAGGCTAGAGTACTTAATACGACTCACTATAGGCTAGCCAGCTTGAAGCAAGCCTCCTGAAAGATGAA
GCTACTGTCTTCTATCGAACAAGCATGCCCAAAAAAGAAGAGAAAGGTAGATGAATTCCCGGGGATCTCG
ACGGCCCCCCCGACCGATGTCAGCCTGGGGGACGAGCTCCACTTAGACGGCGAGGACGTGGCGATGGCGC
ATGCCGACGCGCTAGACGATTTCGATCTGGACATGTTGGGGGACGGGGATTCCCCGGGTCCGGGATCGCC
AGGGATCCGTCGACTTGACGCGTTGATATCGAACCACTTTGTACAAGAAAGCTGAACGAGAAACGTAAAA
TGATATAAATATCAATATATTAAATTAGATTTTGCATAAAAAACAGACTACATAATACTGTAAAACACAA
CATATCCAGTCACTATGGTCGACCTGCAGACTGGCTGTGTATAAGGGAGCCTGACATTTATATTCCCCAG
AACATCAGGTTAATGGCGTTTTTGATGTCATTTTCGCGGTGGCTGAGATCAGCCACTTCTTCCCCGATAA
CGGAGACCGGCACACTGGCCATATCGGTGGTCATCATGCGCCAGCTTTCATCCCCGATATGCACCACCGG
GTAAAGTTCACGGGGGACTTTATCTGACAGCAGACGTGCACTGGCCAGGGGGATCACCATCCGTCGCCCG
GGCGTGTCAATAATATCACTCTGTACATCCACAAACAGACGATAACGGCTCTCTCTTTTATAGGTGTAAA
CCTTAAACTGCATTTCACCAGCCCCTGTTCTCGTCAGCAAAAGAGCCGTTCATTTCAATAAACCGGGCGA
CCTCAGCCATCCCTTCCTGATTTTCCGCTTTCCAGCGTTCGGCACGCAGACGACGGGCTTCATTCTGCAT
GGTTGTGCTTACCAGACCGGAGATATTGACATCATATATGCCTTGAGCAACTGATAGCTGTCGCTGTCAA
CTGTCACTGTAATACGCTGCTTCATAGCATACCTCTTTTTGACATACTTCGGGTATACATATCAGTATAT
ATTCTTATACCGCAAAAATCAGCGCGCAAATACGCATACTGTTATCTGGCTTTTAGTAAGCCGGATCCTC
TAGATTACGCCCCGCCTGCCACTCATCGCAGTACTGTTGTAATTCATTAAGCATTCTGCCGACATGGAAG
CCATCACAAACGGCATGATGAACCTGAATCGCCAGCGGCATCAGCACCTTGTCGCCTTGCGTATAATATT
TGCCCATGGTGAAAACGGGGGCGAAGAAGTTGTCCATATTGGCCACGTTTAAATCAAAACTGGTGAAACT
CACCCAGGGATTGGCTGAGACGAAAAACATATTCTCAATAAACCCTTTAGGGAAATAGGCCAGGTTTTCA
CCGTAACACGCCACATCTTGCGAATATATGTGTAGAAACTGCCGGAAATCGTCGTGGTATTCACTCCAGA
GCGATGAAAACGTTTCAGTTTGCTCATGGAAAACGGTGTAACAAGGGTGAACACTATCCCATATCACCAG
CTCACCGTCTTTCATTGCCATACGGAATTCCGGATGAGCATTCATCAGGCGGGCAAGAATGTGAATAAAG
GCCGGATAAAACTTGTGCTTATTTTTCTTTACGGTCTTTAAAAAGGCCGTAATATCCAGCTGAACGGTCT
GGTTATAGGTACATTGAGCAACTGACTGAAATGCCTCAAAATGTTCTTTACGATGCCATTGGGATATATC
AACGGTGGTATATCCAGTGATTTTTTTCTCCATTTTAGCTTCCTTAGCTCCTGAAAATCTCGACGGATCC
TAACTCAAAATCCACACATTATACGAGCCGGAAGCATAAAGTGTAAAGCCTGGGGTGCCTAATGCGGCCG
CCATAGTGACTGGATATGTTGTGTTTTACAGTATTATGTAGTCTGTTTTTTATGCAAAATCTAATTTAAT
ATATTGATATTTATATCATTTTACGTTTCTCGTTCAGCTTTTTTGTACAAACTTGTTTGATATCATCTAG
AGCGGCCGCAGGTACCTGAATAACTAAGGCCGCTTCCCTTTAGTGAGGGTTAATGCTTCGAGCAGACATG
ATAAGATACATTGATGAGTTTGGACAAACCACAACTAGAATGCAGTGAAAAAAATGCTTTATTTGTGAAA
TTTGTGATGCTATTGCTTTATTTGTAACCATTATAAGCTGCAATAAACAAGTTAACAACAACAATTGCAT
TCATTTTATGTTTCAGGTTCAGGGGGAGATGTGGGAGGTTTTTTAAAGCAAGTAAAACCTCTACAAATGT
GGTAAAATCCGATAAGGATCGATTCCGGAGCCTGAATGGCGAATGG
[124 nt withheld, positions 3407-3530]
C
[91 nt withheld, positions 3532-3622]
A
[49 nt withheld, positions 3624-3672]
CCTTTGACGTTGGAGTCCACGTTCTTT
[37 nt withheld, positions 3700-3736]
ACCCTATCTCGGTCTATTCTTTTGATTTATAAGGGATTTTGCCGATTTCGGCCTATTGGTTAAAAAATGA
GCTGATTTAACAAAAATTTAACGCGAATTTTAACAAAATATTAACGCTTACAATTTCGCCTGTGTACCTT
CTGAGGCGGAAAGAACCAGCTGTGGAATGTGTGTCAGTTAGGGTGTGGAAAGTCCCCAGGCTCCCCAGCA
GGCAGAAGTATGCAAAGCATGCATCTCAATTAGTCAGCAACCAGGTGTGGAAAGTCCCCAGGCTCCCCAG
CAGGCAGAAGTATGCAAAGCATGCATCTCAATTAGTCAGCAACCATAGTCCCGCCCCTAACTCCGCCCAT
CCCGCCCCTAACTCCGCCCAGTTCCGCCCATTCTCCGCCCCATGGCTGACTAATTTTTTTTATTTATGCA
GAGGCCGAGGCCGCCTCGGCCTCTGAGCTATTCCAGAAGTAGTGAGGAGGCTTTTTTGGAGGCCTAGGCT
TTTGCAAAAAGCTTGATTCTTCTGACACAACAGTCTCGAACTTAAGGCTAGAGCCACCATGATTGAACAA
GATGGATTGCACGCAGGTTCTCCGGCCGCTTGGGTGGAGAGGCTATTCGGCTATGACTGGGCACAACAGA
CAATCGGCTGCTCTGATGCCGCCGTGTTCCGGCTGTCAGCGCAGGGGCGCCCGGTTCTTTTTGTCAAGAC
CGACCTGTCCGGTGCCCTGAATGAACTGCAGGACGAGGCAGCGCGGCTATCGTGGCTGGCCACGACGGGC
GTTCCTTGCGCAGCTGTGCTCGACGTTGTCACTGAAGCGGGAAGGGACTGGCTGCTATTGGGCGAAGTGC
CGGGGCAGGATCTCCTGTCATCTCACCTTGCTCCTGCCGAGAAAGTATCCATCATGGCTGATGCAATGCG
GCGGCTGCATACGCTTGATCCGGCTACCTGCCCATTCGACCACCAAGCGAAACATCGCATCGAGCGAGCA
CGTACTCGGATGGAAGCCGGTCTTGTCGATCAGGATGATCTGGACGAAGAGCATCAGGGGCTCGCGCCAG
CCGAACTGTTCGCCAGGCTCAAGGCGCGCATGCCCGACGGCGAGGATCTCGTCGTGACCCATGGCGATGC
CTGCTTGCCGAATATCATGGTGGAAAATGGCCGCTTTTCTGGATTCATCGACTGTGGCCGGCTGGGTGTG
GCGGACCGCTATCAGGACATAGCGTTGGCTACCCGTGATATTGCTGAAGAGCTTGGCGGCGAATGGGCTG
ACCGCTTCCTCGTGCTTTACGGTATCGCCGCTCCCGATTCGCAGCGCATCGCCTTCTATCGCCTTCTTGA
CGAGTTCTTCTGAGCGGGACTCTGGGGTTCGAAATGACCGACCAAGCGACGCCCAACCTGCCATCACGAT
GGCCGCAATAAAATATCTTTATTTTCATTACATCTGTGTGTTGGTTTTTTGTGTGAAGATCCGCGTATGG
TGCACTCTCAGTACAATCTGCTCTGATGCCGCATAGTTAAGCCAGCCCCGACACCCGCCAACACCCGCTG
ACGCGCCCTGACGGGCTTGTCTGCTCCCGGCATCCGCTTACAGACAAGCTGTGACCGTCTCCGGGAGCTG
CATGTGTCAGAGGTTTTCACCGTCATCACCGAAACGCGCGAGACGAAAGGGCCTCGTGATACGCCTATTT
TTATAGGTTAATGTCATGATAATAATGGTTTCTTAGACGTCAGGTGGCACTTTTCGGGGAAATGTGCGCG
GAACCCCTATTTGTTTATTTTTCTAAATACATTCAAATATGTATCCGCTCATGAGACAATAACCCTGATA
AATGCTTCAATAATATTGAAAAAGGAAGAGTATGAGTATTCAACATTTCCGTGTCGCCCTTATTCCCTTT
TTTGCGGCATTTTGCCTTCCTGTTTTTGCTCACCCAGAAACGCTGGTGAAAGTAAAAGATGCTGAAGATC
AGTTGGGTGCACGAGTGGGTTACATCGAACTGGATCTCAACAGCGGTAAGATCCTTGAGAGTTTTCGCCC
CGAAGAACGTTTTCCAATGATGAGCACTTTTAAAGTTCTGCTATGTGGCGCGGTATTATCCCGTATTGAC
GCCGGGCAAGAGCAACTCGGTCGCCGCATACACTATTCTCAGAATGACTTGGTTGAGTACTCACCAGTCA
CAGAAAAGCATCTTACGGATGGCATGACAGTAAGAGAATTATGCAGTGCTGCCATAACCATGAGTGATAA
CACTGCGGCCAACTTACTTCTGACAACGATCGGAGGACCGAAGGAGCTAACCGCTTTTTTGCACAACATG
GGGGATCATGTAACTCGCCTTGATCGTTGGGAACCGGAGCTGAATGAAGCCATACCAAACGACGAGCGTG
ACACCACGATGCCTGTAGCAATGGCAACAACGTTGCGCAAACTATTAACTGGCGAACTACTTACTCTAGC
TTCCCGGCAACAATTAATAGACTGGATGGAGGCGGATAAAGTTGCAGGACCACTTCTGCGCTCGGCCCTT
CCGGCTGGCTGGTTTATTGCTGATAAATCTGGAGCCGGTGAGCGTGGGTCTCGCGGTATCATTGCAGCAC
TGGGGCCAGATGGTAAGCCCTCCCGTATCGTAGTTATCTACACGACGGGGAGTCAGGCAACTATGGATGA
ACGAAATAGACAGATCGCTGAGATAGGTGCCTCACTGATTAAGCATTGGTAACTGTCAGACCAAGTTTAC
TCATATATACTTTAGATTGATTTAAAACTTCATTTTTAATTTAAAAGGATCTAGGTGAAGATCCTTTTTG
ATAATCTCATGACCAAAATCCCTTAACGTGAGTTTTCGTTCCACTGAGCGTCAGACCCCGTAGAAAAGAT
CAAAGGATCTTCTTGAGATCCTTTTTTTCTGCGCGTAATCTGCTGCTTGCAAACAAAAAAACCACCGCTA
CCAGCGGTGGTTTGTTTGCCGGATCAAGAGCTACCAACTCTTTTTCCGAAGGTAACTGGCTTCAGCAGAG
CGCAGATACCAAATACTGTTCTTCTAGTGTAGCCGTAGTTAGGCCACCACTTCAAGAACTCTGTAGCACC
GCCTACATACCTCGCTCTGCTAATCCTGTTACCAGTGGCTGCTGCCAGTGGCGATAAGTCGTGTCTTACC
GGGTTGGACTCAAGACGATAGTTACCGGATAAGGCGCAGCGGTCGGGCTGAACGGGGGGTTCGTGCACAC
AGCCCAGCTTGGAGCGAACGACCTACACCGAACTGAGATACCTACAGCGTGAGCTATGAGAAAGCGCCAC
GCTTCCCGAAGGGAGAAAGGCGGACAGGTATCCGGTAAGCGGCAGGGTCGGAACAGGAGAGCGCACGAGG
GAGCTTCCAGGGGGAAACGCCTGGTATCTTTATAGTCCTGTCGGGTTTCGCCACCTCTGACTTGAGCGTC
GATTTTTGTGATGCTCGTCAGGGGGGCGGAGCCTATGGAAAAACGCCAGCAACGCGGCCTTTTTACGGTT
CCTGGCCTTTTGCTGGCCTTTTGCTCACATGGCTCGACAGATCT
Features (pLannotate 1.2.2; 26 found; start..end, strand, type, name):
    140..517     +  enhancer       CMV enhancer: human cytomegalovirus immediate early enhancer
    518..729     +  promoter       CMV promoter: human cytomegalovirus (CMV) immediate early promoter
    890..1022    +  intron         chimeric intron: chimera between introns from human β-globin and immunoglobulin heavy chain genes
   1067..1085    +  promoter       T7 promoter: promoter for bacteriophage T7 RNA polymerase
   1116..1148    +  CDS            GAL4 DNA binding domain (fragment): DNA binding domain of the GAL4 transcriptional activator; Saccharomyces cerevisiae GAL4 (truncated)
   1149..1169    +  CDS            SV40 NLS: nuclear localization signal of SV40 (simian virus 40) large T antigen
   1194..1326    +  CDS            VP16 AD (fragment): transcriptional activation domain of herpes simplex virus protein VP16 (Triezenberg et al., 1988; Cousens et al., 1989); UL48
   1363..1487    +  protein_bind   attR2: mutant version of attR; recombination site for the Gateway® LR reaction LR Clonase™
   1528..1833    -  CDS            ccdB: CcdB, a bacterial toxin that poisons DNA gyrase; ccdB; Plasmids containing the ccdB gene cannot be propagated in standard E. coli strains.
   1838..1996    -  CDS            ccdA (fragment): CCDA_ECO57 - Also known as H, letA. Experimental evidence at protein level: Swiss-Prot protein existence level 1. Antitoxin component of a type II toxin-antitoxin (TA) system which inhibits the post-segregational killing (PSK) of plasmid-free cells, also referred to as a plasmid addiction system. Binds to and blocks the activity of CcdB; will also remove bound CcdB protein from the CcdB-GyrA complex by forming a CcdA-CcdB complex, a process termed rejuvenation. Functions as a transcriptional corepressor for the ccdAB operon, repression also requires CcdB (By similarity). From Escherichia coli
   2153..2833    -  CDS            CmR: chloramphenicol acetyltransferase confers resistance to chloramphenicol
   2834..2863    -  promoter       cat promoter (fragment): promoter of the E. coli cat gene encoding chloramphenicol acetyltransferase
   2887..2917    -  promoter       lac UV5 promoter: E. coli lac promoter with an "up" mutation
   2942..3066    -  protein_bind   attR1: mutant version of attR; recombination site for the Gateway® LR reaction LR Clonase™
   3117..3134    -  promoter       T3 promoter (fragment): promoter for bacteriophage T3 RNA polymerase
   3152..3273    -  polyA_signal   SV40 poly(A) signal: SV40 polyadenylation signal
   3296..3364    -  CDS            large T antigen (fragment): large T antigen from SV40 (simian virus 40)
   3407..3835    +  rep_origin     f1 ori (sequence partly withheld): f1 bacteriophage origin of replication; arrow indicates direction of (+) strand synthesis
   3877..4234    +  promoter       SV40 promoter: SV40 enhancer and early promoter
   4285..5076    +  CDS            neo: KKA2_KLEPN - Also known as kan, nptII. Experimental evidence at protein level: Swiss-Prot protein existence level 1. Resistance to kanamycin, neomycin, paromomycin, ribostamycin, butirosin and gentamicin B. From Klebsiella pneumoniae.
   5143..5191    +  polyA_signal   poly(A) signal: synthetic polyadenylation signal
   5197..5251    -  misc_feature   bom (fragment): basis of mobility region from pBR322
   5353..5388    -  CDS            rop (fragment): Rop protein, which maintains plasmids at low copy number; rop
   5483..5587    +  promoter       AmpR promoter: bla
   5588..6448    +  CDS            AmpR: β-lactamase; bla; confers resistance to ampicillin, carbenicillin, and related antibiotics
   6619..7207    +  rep_origin     ori: high-copy-number ColE1/pMB1/pBR322/pUC origin of replication
