[The description below was written by a language model from this plasmid's Addgene catalogue record and pLannotate feature annotations shown in this document.]
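Description:
pMAD-Gate6 is a Gateway destination vector for mammalian expression, built on the Promega pACT backbone used as the activation-domain ("prey") partner in mammalian two-hybrid assays. A 1,714 bp Gateway cassette was inserted at an EcoRV site in the 5,566 bp backbone, giving a plasmid of about 7.3 kb; no gene of interest is present. It replicates in E. coli from a high-copy ColE1/pUC-type origin, also carries an f1 origin, and is selected with ampicillin (bla) plus chloramphenicol (the CmR gene inside the cassette). Because the cassette contains the gyrase poison ccdB, the plasmid must be maintained in a ccdB-tolerant strain. An SV40 promoter-driven neo gene with a synthetic poly(A) signal allows G418 selection in mammalian cells.

The expression unit consists of the CMV immediate-early enhancer and promoter, a chimeric β-globin/immunoglobulin intron and a T7 promoter, followed by a short GAL4-derived leader, the SV40 nuclear localization signal and the herpes simplex virus VP16 activation domain, with an SV40 poly(A) signal downstream. The attR-flanked cassette sits directly after VP16. In the annotated sequence it lies in reverse orientation relative to the CMV unit, with attR2 nearest VP16 and attR1 distal. LR recombination with an entry clone replaces the ccdB/CmR segment with an open reading frame, producing a nuclear-targeted N-terminal VP16 fusion, while ccdB counterselects unrecombined vector in standard strains. According to the associated publication title, the plasmid belongs to a coupled yeast/mammalian two-hybrid vector series designed for reading-frame-independent recombinational cloning; the record does not state which frame or variant "Gate6" represents.
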