Addgene plasmid #25945: pMAD-Gate6
Depositing lab: Kamil Onder. Depositing organization: University of Salzburg. Publication: Coupled yeast 2-hybrid-mammalian 2-hybrid reading-frame-independent and site-specific recombinational cloning vector system. Maier CJ, Maier RH, Hintner H, Bauer JW, Onder K. Assay Drug Dev Technol. 2010 Oct;8(5):625-9. doi: 10.1089/adt.2009.0266. Epub 2010 Jun 1. PubMed 20515414.
Backbone
  Vector backbone: pACT
  Backbone manufacturer: Promega
  Backbone size w/o insert (bp): 5566
  Vector type: Mammalian Expression
  Selectable markers: Neomycin (select with G418)
Growth in bacteria
  Bacterial resistance: Chloramphenicol and Ampicillin, 25 & 100 μg/mL
  Growth temperature: 37°C
  Growth strain: ccdB Survival
  Growth instructions: Strain (ccdB Survival Strain): F- mcrA Δ(mrr-hsdRMS-mcrBC) Φ80lacZΔM15 ΔlacX74 recA1 araΔ139 Δ(ara-leu)7697 galU galK rpsL (StrR) endA1 nupG fhuA::IS2 ; Growth condition: 37°C
  Copy number: Unknown
Gene/Insert
  Gene/Insert name: None
  Insert size (bp): 1714
  Tag / fusion protein: VP16 Fusion Protein (N terminal on backbone)
  Cloning method: Restriction Enzyme; 5′ cloning site EcoRV (not destroyed); 3′ cloning site EcoRV (not destroyed)
  Sequencing primers: 5′ ATTCCCGGGGATCTCGAC
Terms and licenses: Academic/Nonprofit Terms; Industry Terms: Not Available to Industry
How to cite: pMAD-Gate6 was a gift from Kamil Onder (Addgene plasmid # 25945 ; http://n2t.net/addgene:25945 ; RRID:Addgene_25945)
