>Addgene plasmid #25945 | pMAD-Gate6 | addgene partial sequence | sequence record 66902 | chim-int-F 5'-TCTTACTGACATCCACTTTGCC-3'
GGTGTCCACTCCCAGTTCAATTACAGCTCTTAAGGCTAGAGTACTTAATACGACTCACTATAGGCTAGCC
AGCTTGAAGCAAGCCTCCTGAAAGATGAAGCTACTGTCTTCTATCGAACAAGCATGCCCAAAAAAGAAGA
GAAAGGTAGATGAATTCCCGGGGATCTCGACGGCCCCCCCGACCGATGTCAGCCTGGGGGACGAGCTCCA
CTTAGACGGCGAGGACGTGGCGATGGCGCATGCCGACGCGCTAGACGATTTCGATCTGGACATGTTGGGG
GACGGGGATTCCCCGGGTCCGGGATCGCCAGGGATCCGTCGACTTGACGCGTTGATATCGAACCACTTTG
TACAAGAAAGCTGAACGAGAAACGTAAAATGATATAAATATCAATATATTAAATTAGATTTTGCATAAAA
AACAGACTACATAATACTGTAAAACACAACATATCCAGTCACTATGGTCGACCTGCAGACTGGCTGTGTA
TAAGGGAGCCTGACATTTATATTCCCCAGAACATCAGGTTAATGGCGTTTTTGATGTCATTTTCGCGGTG
GCTGAGATCAGCCACTTCTTCCCCGATAACGGAGACCGGCACACTGGCCATATCGGTGGTCATCATGCGC
CAGCTTTCATCCCCGATATGCACCACCGGGTAAAGTTCACGGGGGACTTTATCTGACAGCAGACGTGCAC
TGGCCAGGGGGATCACCATCCGTCGCCCGGGCGTGTCAATAATATCACTCTGTACATCCACAAACAGACG
ATAACGGCTCTCTCTTTTATAGGTGTAAACCTTAAACTGCATTTCACCAGCCCCTGTTCTCGTCAGCAAA
AGAGCCGTTCATTTCATTAAACCGGGCGACCTCAGCCATCCCTTCCTGATTTTCCGCTT
