>Addgene plasmid #25945 | pMAD-Gate6 | addgene partial sequence | sequence record 66907 | CAT-R 5'-GCAACTGACTGAAATGCCTC-3'
ATGCCATTGGGATATATCAACGGTGGTATATCCAGTGATTTTTTTCTCCATTTTAGCTTCCTTAGCTCCT
GAAAATCTCGACGGATCCTAACTCAAAATCCACACATTATACGAGCCGGAAGCATAAAGTGTAAAGCCTG
GGGTGCCTAATGCGGCCGCCATAGTGACTGGATATGTTGTGTTTTACAGTATTATGTAGTCTGTTTTTTA
TGCAAAATCTAATTTAATATATTGATATTTATATCATTTTACGTTTCTCGTTCAGCTTTTTTGTACAAAC
TTGTTTGATATCATCTAGAGCGGCCGCAGGTACCTGAATAACTAAGGCCGCTTCCCTTTAGTGAGGGTTA
ATGCTTCGAGCAGACATGATAAGATACATTGATGAGTTTGGACAAACCACAACTAGAATGCAGTGAAAAA
AATGCTTTATTTGTGAAATTTGTGATGCTATTGCTTTATTTGTAACCATTATAAGCTGCAATAAACAAGT
TAACAACAACAATTGCATTCATTTTATGTTTCAGGTTCAGGGGGAGATGTGGGAGGTTTTTTAAAGCAAG
TAAAACCTCTACAAATGTGGTAAAATCCGATAAGGATCGATTCCGGAGCCTGAATGGCGAATGG
[124 nt withheld, positions 625-748]
C
[91 nt withheld, positions 750-840]
A
[49 nt withheld, positions 842-890]
CCTTTGACGTTGGAGTCCACGTTCTTT
